Addgene plasmid #49609: EGFP-Rab30T23N
Purpose: expresses EGFP-Rab30T23N in mammalian cells
Depositing lab: Marci Scidmore. Depositing organization: Cornell University.
Backbone
  Vector backbone: EGFP C1
  Backbone manufacturer: Clontech
  Backbone size w/o insert (bp): 4700
  Total vector size (bp): 5300
  Vector type: Mammalian Expression
  Selectable markers: Neomycin (select with G418)
Growth in bacteria
  Bacterial resistance: Kanamycin, 50 μg/mL
  Growth temperature: 37°C
  Growth strain: DH5alpha
  Copy number: High Copy
Gene/Insert
  Gene/Insert name: Rab30T23N
  Species: H. sapiens (human)
  Insert size (bp): 600
  Mutation: Threonine 23 to Asparagine
  GenBank ID: AF498956
  Entrez Gene: RAB30
  Promoter: CMV
  Tag / fusion protein: EGFP (N terminal on insert)
  Cloning method: Restriction Enzyme; 5′ cloning site BamHI/BglII (destroyed during cloning); 3′ cloning site PstI (not destroyed)
  Sequencing primers: 5′ EGFP C (CATGGTCCTGCTGGAGTTCGTG)
Resource information
  A portion of this plasmid was derived from a plasmid made by: Rab30 derived from pCDNA3.1+HA-Rab30 purchased from Missouri S&T cDNA Resource Center
Terms and licenses: Academic/Nonprofit Terms; Industry Terms: Not Available to Industry
How to cite: EGFP-Rab30T23N was a gift from Marci Scidmore (Addgene plasmid # 49609)
