[The description below was written by a language model from this plasmid's Addgene catalogue record and pLannotate feature annotations shown in this document.]
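Description:
EGFP-Rab30T23N is a mammalian expression plasmid of about 5.3 kb built on the Clontech EGFP-C1 backbone. It produces human Rab30 carrying a threonine-23-to-asparagine substitution, fused at its N terminus to EGFP. The roughly 600 bp Rab30 coding sequence was subcloned from an HA-Rab30 pcDNA3.1+ cDNA clone. It was inserted downstream of, and in frame with, EGFP through a BamHI/BglII junction that was destroyed in cloning and a PstI site that was retained. Transcription of the fusion is driven by the human cytomegalovirus immediate-early enhancer and promoter and terminated by the SV40 polyadenylation signal. A remnant of the multiple cloning site lies just after the Rab30 reading frame.

The plasmid is propagated in E. coli at high copy from a pUC-type ColE1 origin and also carries an f1 origin for single-stranded DNA production. A single Tn5 aminoglycoside phosphotransferase gene (NeoR/KanR) serves both hosts. A bacterial bla-type promoter drives it for kanamycin selection in bacteria, and the SV40 enhancer/early promoter, with an HSV TK polyadenylation signal, drives it for G418 selection of stably transfected mammalian cells. The short large T antigen, ble and bGH poly(A) fragments in the annotation appear to be partial matches within backbone sequence rather than functional elements.

Rab GTPases cycle between GDP-bound inactive and GTP-bound active states, and Rab30 is annotated as contributing to the structural integrity of the Golgi apparatus. A Thr-to-Asn change at this conserved nucleotide-binding position is conventionally used in Rab proteins to generate a GDP-locked, dominant-negative form, although the record itself states only the substitution. The stated purpose is expression of the fluorescent fusion in mammalian cells, which allows the mutant protein's localization to be followed by microscopy.
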