Features (pLannotate 1.2.2; 15 found; start..end, strand, type, name):
     61..364     +  enhancer       CMV enhancer: human cytomegalovirus immediate early enhancer
    365..568     +  promoter       CMV promoter: human cytomegalovirus (CMV) immediate early promoter
    613..1329    +  CDS            EGFP: EGFP is a basic (constitutively fluorescent) green fluorescent protein published in 1996, derived from Aequorea victoria. It is reported to be a rapidly-maturing weak dimer with moderate acid sensitivity.
   1351..1959    +  CDS            RAB30: RAB30_HUMAN - Experimental evidence at protein level: Swiss-Prot protein existence level 1. The small GTPases Rab are key regulators of intracellular membrane trafficking, from the formation of transport vesicles to their fusion with membranes. Rabs cycle between an inactive GDP-bound form and an active GTP-bound form that is able to recruit to membranes different set of downstream effectors directly responsible for vesicle formation, movement, tethering and fusion (By similarity). Required for maintaining the structural integrity of the Golgi apparatus, possibly by mediating interactions with
   1963..1994    +  misc_feature   MCS (fragment): multiple cloning site
   2011..2095    +  CDS            large T antigen (fragment): large T antigen from SV40 (simian virus 40)
   2118..2239    +  polyA_signal   SV40 poly(A) signal: SV40 polyadenylation signal
   2273..2701    -  rep_origin     f1 ori (sequence partly withheld): f1 bacteriophage origin of replication; arrow indicates direction of (+) strand synthesis
   2728..2832    +  promoter       AmpR promoter: bla
   2834..3191    +  promoter       SV40 promoter: SV40 enhancer and early promoter
   3226..4020    +  CDS            NeoR/KanR: aminoglycoside phosphotransferase from Tn5; aph(3')-II (or nptII); confers resistance to neomycin, kanamycin, and G418 (Geneticin®)
   4041..4193    +  CDS            ble (fragment): BLE_KLEPN - Experimental evidence at protein level: Swiss-Prot protein existence level 1. Binding protein with a strong affinity to the bleomycin family of antibiotics. Binds to CL990; an antimitotic-antibiotic compound. From Klebsiella pneumoniae.
   4252..4299    +  polyA_signal   HSV TK poly(A) signal: herpes simplex virus thymidine kinase polyadenylation signal (Cole and Stacy, 1985)
   4390..4406    -  polyA_signal   bGH poly(A) signal (fragment): bovine growth hormone polyadenylation signal
   4628..5216    +  rep_origin     ori: high-copy-number ColE1/pMB1/pBR322/pUC origin of replication
>Addgene plasmid #49609 | EGFP-Rab30T23N | depositor full sequence | sequence record 74250 | EGFP-Rab30T23N sequence 5330 bps
TAGTTATTAATAGTAATCAATTACGGGGTCATTAGTTCATAGCCCATATATGGAGTTCCGCGTTACATAA
CTTACGGTAAATGGCCCGCCTGGCTGACCGCCCAACGACCCCCGCCCATTGACGTCAATAATGACGTATG
TTCCCATAGTAACGCCAATAGGGACTTTCCATTGACGTCAATGGGTGGAGTATTTACGGTAAACTGCCCA
CTTGGCAGTACATCAAGTGTATCATATGCCAAGTACGCCCCCTATTGACGTCAATGACGGTAAATGGCCC
GCCTGGCATTATGCCCAGTACATGACCTTATGGGACTTTCCTACTTGGCAGTACATCTACGTATTAGTCA
TCGCTATTACCATGGTGATGCGGTTTTGGCAGTACATCAATGGGCGTGGATAGCGGTTTGACTCACGGGG
ATTTCCAAGTCTCCACCCCATTGACGTCAATGGGAGTTTGTTTTGGCACCAAAATCAACGGGACTTTCCA
AAATGTCGTAACAACTCCGCCCCATTGACGCAAATGGGCGGTAGGCGTGTACGGTGGGAGGTCTATATAA
GCAGAGCTGGTTTAGTGAACCGTCAGATCCGCTAGCGCTACCGGTCGCCACCATGGTGAGCAAGGGCGAG
GAGCTGTTCACCGGGGTGGTGCCCATCCTGGTCGAGCTGGACGGCGACGTAAACGGCCACAAGTTCAGCG
TGTCCGGCGAGGGCGAGGGCGATGCCACCTACGGCAAGCTGACCCTGAAGTTCATCTGCACCACCGGCAA
GCTGCCCGTGCCCTGGCCCACCCTCGTGACCACCCTGACCTACGGCGTGCAGTGCTTCAGCCGCTACCCC
GACCACATGAAGCAGCACGACTTCTTCAAGTCCGCCATGCCCGAAGGCTACGTCCAGGAGCGCACCATCT
TCTTCAAGGACGACGGCAACTACAAGACCCGCGCCGAGGTGAAGTTCGAGGGCGACACCCTGGTGAACCG
CATCGAGCTGAAGGGCATCGACTTCAAGGAGGACGGCAACATCCTGGGGCACAAGCTGGAGTACAACTAC
AACAGCCACAACGTCTATATCATGGCCGACAAGCAGAAGAACGGCATCAAGGTGAACTTCAAGATCCGCC
ACAACATCGAGGACGGCAGCGTGCAGCTCGCCGACCACTACCAGCAGAACACCCCCATCGGCGACGGCCC
CGTGCTGCTGCCCGACAACCACTACCTGAGCACCCAGTCCGCCCTGAGCAAAGACCCCAACGAGAAGCGC
GATCACATGGTCCTGCTGGAGTTCGTGACCGCCGCCGGGATCACTCTCGGCATGGACGAGCTGTACAAGT
CCGGCCGGACTCAGATCCATATGAGTATGGAAGATTATGATTTCCTGTTCAAAATTGTTTTAATTGGCAA
CGCTGGTGTGGGGAAGAACTGCCTCGTCCGAAGATTCACTCAGGGTCTTTTCCCCCCAGGTCAAGGAGCC
ACAATTGGAGTTGATTTTATGATTAAGACAGTGGAGATTAATGGTGAAAAAGTAAAGCTACAGATCTGGG
ACACAGCAGGTCAAGAGAGATTTCGGTCCATTACCCAGAGTTACTACCGAAGCGCCAATGCCTTGATCCT
CACCTATGACATTACCTGTGAGGAATCCTTCCGTTGCCTTCCTGAGTGGCTGCGGGAGATAGAACAATAT
GCCAGCAACAAGGTCATCACTGTGTTAGTGGGCAACAAGATTGACCTGGCTGAAAGGAGAGAGGTTTCCC
AGCAGCGAGCTGAAGAATTCTCAGAAGCTCAGGACATGTATTATCTGGAGACCTCAGCCAAGGAATCTGA
TAATGTGGAGAAACTCTTCCTTGACTTAGCATGCCGACTCATCAGTGAAGCCAGACAGAACACACTTGTG
AACAATGTATCCTCACCCTTACCTGGAGAAGGGAAAAGCATCAGCTATTTGACTTGTTGTAATTTCAACT
AACTGCAGTCGACGGTACCGCGGGCCCGGGATCCACCGGATCTAGATAACTGATCATAATCAGCCATACC
ACATTTGTAGAGGTTTTACTTGCTTTAAAAAACCTCCCACACCTCCCCCTGAACCTGAAACATAAAATGA
ATGCAATTGTTGTTGTTAACTTGTTTATTGCAGCTTATAATGGTTACAAATAAAGCAATAGCATCACAAA
TTTCACAAATAAAGCATTTTTTTCACTGCATTCTAGTTGTGGTTTGTCCAAACTCATCAATGTATCTTAA
CGCGTAAATTGTAAGCGTTAATATTTTGTTAAAATTCGCGTTAAATTTTTGTTAAATCAGCTCATTTTTT
AACCAATAGGCCGAAATCGGCAAAATCCCTTATAAATCAAAAGAATAGACCGAGATAGGGT
[37 nt withheld, positions 2372-2408]
AAAGAACGTGGACTCCAACGTCAAAGG
[49 nt withheld, positions 2436-2484]
T
[91 nt withheld, positions 2486-2576]
G
[124 nt withheld, positions 2578-2701]
CAGGTGGCACTTTTCGGGGAAATGTGCGCGGAACCCCTATTTGTTTATTTTTCTAAATACATTCAAATAT
GTATCCGCTCATGAGACAATAACCCTGATAAATGCTTCAATAATATTGAAAAAGGAAGAGTCCTGAGGCG
GAAAGAACCAGCTGTGGAATGTGTGTCAGTTAGGGTGTGGAAAGTCCCCAGGCTCCCCAGCAGGCAGAAG
TATGCAAAGCATGCATCTCAATTAGTCAGCAACCAGGTGTGGAAAGTCCCCAGGCTCCCCAGCAGGCAGA
AGTATGCAAAGCATGCATCTCAATTAGTCAGCAACCATAGTCCCGCCCCTAACTCCGCCCATCCCGCCCC
TAACTCCGCCCAGTTCCGCCCATTCTCCGCCCCATGGCTGACTAATTTTTTTTATTTATGCAGAGGCCGA
GGCCGCCTCGGCCTCTGAGCTATTCCAGAAGTAGTGAGGAGGCTTTTTTGGAGGCCTAGGCTTTTGCAAA
GATCGATCAAGAGACAGGATGAGGATCGTTTCGCATGATTGAACAAGATGGATTGCACGCAGGTTCTCCG
GCCGCTTGGGTGGAGAGGCTATTCGGCTATGACTGGGCACAACAGACAATCGGCTGCTCTGATGCCGCCG
TGTTCCGGCTGTCAGCGCAGGGGCGCCCGGTTCTTTTTGTCAAGACCGACCTGTCCGGTGCCCTGAATGA
ACTGCAAGACGAGGCAGCGCGGCTATCGTGGCTGGCCACGACGGGCGTTCCTTGCGCAGCTGTGCTCGAC
GTTGTCACTGAAGCGGGAAGGGACTGGCTGCTATTGGGCGAAGTGCCGGGGCAGGATCTCCTGTCATCTC
ACCTTGCTCCTGCCGAGAAAGTATCCATCATGGCTGATGCAATGCGGCGGCTGCATACGCTTGATCCGGC
TACCTGCCCATTCGACCACCAAGCGAAACATCGCATCGAGCGAGCACGTACTCGGATGGAAGCCGGTCTT
GTCGATCAGGATGATCTGGACGAAGAGCATCAGGGGCTCGCGCCAGCCGAACTGTTCGCCAGGCTCAAGG
CGAGCATGCCCGACGGCGAGGATCTCGTCGTGACCCATGGCGATGCCTGCTTGCCGAATATCATGGTGGA
AAATGGCCGCTTTTCTGGATTCATCGACTGTGGCCGGCTGGGTGTGGCGGACCGCTATCAGGACATAGCG
TTGGCTACCCGTGATATTGCTGAAGAGCTTGGCGGCGAATGGGCTGACCGCTTCCTCGTGCTTTACGGTA
TCGCCGCTCCCGATTCGCAGCGCATCGCCTTCTATCGCCTTCTTGACGAGTTCTTCTGAGCGGGACTCTG
GGGTTCGAAATGACCGACCAAGCGACGCCCAACCTGCCATCACGAGATTTCGATTCCACCGCCGCCTTCT
ATGAAAGGTTGGGCTTCGGAATCGTTTTCCGGGACGCCGGCTGGATGATCCTCCAGCGCGGGGATCTCAT
GCTGGAGTTCTTCGCCCACCCTAGGGGGAGGCTAACTGAAACACGGAAGGAGACAATACCGGAAGGAACC
CGCGCTATGACGGCAATAAAAAGACAGAATAAAACGCACGGTGTTGGGTCGTTTGTTCATAAACGCGGGG
TTCGGTCCCAGGGCTGGCACTCTGTCGATACCCCACCGAGACCCCATTGGGGCCAATACGCCCGCGTTTC
TTCCTTTTCCCCACCCCACCCCCCAAGTTCGGGTGAAGGCCCAGGGCTCGCAGCCAACGTCGGGGCGGCA
GGCCCTGCCATAGCCTCAGGTTACTCATATATACTTTAGATTGATTTAAAACTTCATTTTTAATTTAAAA
GGATCTAGGTGAAGATCCTTTTTGATAATCTCATGACCAAAATCCCTTAACGTGAGTTTTCGTTCCACTG
AGCGTCAGACCCCGTAGAAAAGATCAAAGGATCTTCTTGAGATCCTTTTTTTCTGCGCGTAATCTGCTGC
TTGCAAACAAAAAAACCACCGCTACCAGCGGTGGTTTGTTTGCCGGATCAAGAGCTACCAACTCTTTTTC
CGAAGGTAACTGGCTTCAGCAGAGCGCAGATACCAAATACTGTCCTTCTAGTGTAGCCGTAGTTAGGCCA
CCACTTCAAGAACTCTGTAGCACCGCCTACATACCTCGCTCTGCTAATCCTGTTACCAGTGGCTGCTGCC
AGTGGCGATAAGTCGTGTCTTACCGGGTTGGACTCAAGACGATAGTTACCGGATAAGGCGCAGCGGTCGG
GCTGAACGGGGGGTTCGTGCACACAGCCCAGCTTGGAGCGAACGACCTACACCGAACTGAGATACCTACA
GCGTGAGCTATGAGAAAGCGCCACGCTTCCCGAAGGGAGAAAGGCGGACAGGTATCCGGTAAGCGGCAGG
GTCGGAACAGGAGAGCGCACGAGGGAGCTTCCAGGGGGAAACGCCTGGTATCTTTATAGTCCTGTCGGGT
TTCGCCACCTCTGACTTGAGCGTCGATTTTTGTGATGCTCGTCAGGGGGGCGGAGCCTATGGAAAAACGC
CAGCAACGCGGCCTTTTTACGGTTCCTGGCCTTTTGCTGGCCTTTTGCTCACATGTTCTTTCCTGCGTTA
TCCCCTGATTCTGTGGATAACCGTATTACCGCCATGCAT
