>Addgene plasmid #49609 | EGFP-Rab30T23N | addgene partial sequence | sequence record 76329 | EGFP-C 5'-CATGGTCCTGCTGGAGTTCGTG-3'
CTCTCGGCATGGACGAGCTGTACAAGTCCGGCCGGACTCAGATCCATATGAGTATGGAAGATTATGATTT
CCTGTTCAAAATTGTTTTAATTGGCAACGCTGGTGTGGGGAAGAACTGCCTCGTCCGAAGATTCACTCAG
GGTCTTTTCCCCCCAGGTCAAGGAGCCACAATTGGAGTTGATTTTATGATTAAGACAGTGGAGATTAATG
GTGAAAAAGTAAAGCTACAGATCTGGGACACAGCAGGTCAAGAGAGATTTCGGTCCATTACCCAGAGTTA
CTACCGAAGCGCCAATGCCTTGATCCTCACCTATGACATTACCTGTGAGGAATCCTTCCGTTGCCTTCCT
GAGTGGCTGCGGGAGATAGAACAATATGCCAGCAACAAGGTCATCACTGTGTTAGTGGGCAACAAGATTG
ACCTGGCTGAAAGGAGAGAGGTTTCCCAGCAGCGAGCTGAAGAATTCTCAGAAGCTCAGGACATGTATTA
TCTGGAGACCTCAGCCAAGGAATCTGATAATGTGGAGAAACTCTTCCTTGACTTAGCATGCCGACTCATC
AGTGAAGCCAGACAGAACACACTTGTGAACAATGTATCCTCACCCTTACCTGGAGAAGGGAAAAGCATCA
GCTATTTGACTTGTTGTAATTTCAACTAACTGCAGTCGACGGTACCGCGGGCCCGGGATCCACCGGATCT
AGATAACTGATCATAATCAGCCATACCACATTTGTAGAGGTTTTACTTGCTTTAAAAAACCTCCCACACC
TCCCCCTGAACCTGAAACATAAAATGAATGCAATTGTTGTTGTTAACTTGTTTATTGCAGCTTATAATGG
TTACAAATAAAGCAATAGCATCACAAATTTCACAAATAAAGCATTTTTTTCACTGCATTCTAGTTGTGGT
TTGTCCAAACTCATCAATGTATCTTAACGCGTAAATTGTAAGCGTTAATATTTTGTTAAAATTCGCGTTA
AATTTTTGTTA
